Addgene plasmid #38781: K-p11
Depositing lab: David Wang. Depositing organization: Washington University in Saint Louis. Publication: Identification of MW polyomavirus, a novel polyomavirus in human stool. Siebrasse EA, Reyes A, Lim ES, Zhao G, Mkakosya RS, Manary MJ, Gordon JI, Wang D. J Virol. 2012 Jun 27. 10.1128/JVI.01210-12 PubMed 22740408.
Backbone
  Vector backbone: pCR4.0
  Backbone manufacturer: Invitrogen
  Backbone size w/o insert (bp): 3956
  Total vector size (bp): 5592
  Vector type: Bacterial Expression
Growth in bacteria
  Bacterial resistance: Ampicillin, 100 μg/mL
  Growth temperature: 37°C
  Growth strain: Top10
  Copy number: High Copy
Gene/Insert
  Gene/Insert name: 3742-450 of MWPyV (alt names: STAg; Partial LTAg)
  Species: MW polyomavirus, strain MA095
  Insert size (bp): 1636
  GenBank ID: JQ898291
  Promoter: lac
  Cloning method: TOPO Cloning
  Sequencing primers: 5′ M13F; 3′ M13R
Terms and licenses: Academic/Nonprofit Terms; Industry Terms: Not Available to Industry
Depositor comments: Plasmid contains nucleotides 3742-4927 and 1-450 (3742-450) of GenBank ID JQ898291
How to cite: K-p11 was a gift from David Wang (Addgene plasmid # 38781 ; http://n2t.net/addgene:38781 ; RRID:Addgene_38781)
