[The description below was written by a language model from this plasmid's Addgene catalogue record.]
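Description:
K-p11 is a TOPO-cloned fragment of the MW polyomavirus (MWPyV) genome, strain MA095, carried in the commercial pCR4.0 cloning backbone. The backbone accounts for about 3.96 kb of the roughly 5.6 kb plasmid. It is maintained in E. coli as a high-copy plasmid under ampicillin selection. Although the catalogue classes it as a bacterial expression vector and lists the lac promoter, this reflects the standard layout of the TOPO cloning site, which sits downstream of lac. The record does not indicate that the viral sequences are meant to be expressed in bacteria. M13 forward and reverse primer sites flank the insert and are used to sequence it.

The 1,636 bp insert spans nucleotides 3742 to 4927 and then 1 to 450 of the reference viral genome. It therefore crosses the arbitrary numbering junction of the circular polyomavirus genome as one continuous piece. According to the record, this region covers the small T antigen (STAg) coding sequence and part of the large T antigen (LTAg), which are early-region regulatory proteins of polyomaviruses. No feature table is supplied, so the exact boundaries and orientation of these coding regions within the plasmid are not documented here.

The plasmid derives from work that identified MWPyV as a novel polyomavirus in human stool. It appears to be one of the cloned genome fragments from that study, but the record does not say how it was used. It is a partial genomic clone and does not contain the full viral genome.
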