>Addgene plasmid #38781 | K-p11 | depositor partial sequence | sequence record 48827 | Insert sequence
ACTTAAACCATGTTCCTGACTCTGTTTAATTAACTTAAAAGGAGTCTTACAAAGAGCATAGTAACATTCA
TAGGCCTTTAAGCAGCCTTTTACTAATAAAAAGCTTACTGTACACAGATTTGAGCAATAATTTTTTATAG
CACTTACTCTATGTTTTCCACTTAACAATAAAAATAATAAGCTATCACCATCAAACTCATGCAAACTATA
AAACATTGCTTTAAATTTTAAAGGAACCTTTTCATACAAGAATTGCCCCTTTTCCCTTGTAGTATACAGA
ACAAAAGAATTCAGAGTTTTATTACTAAAAATGGCATTACTAAGAAATTCAAGAAGTACTTCAGGAAAAT
CTACAGGATTAAAGTTTCTTGGCCTTTTTGGAGGAGTGCAGGTTGAATTGCTGCTGGAATCTCTGGGTCT
CTTCTTGGGAGTGTTGGTATCATTTGCAGTCTGGGAAGCACTTTGAGAAGGCCCCGGTTCTTCCTCATCA
CTGGGAGCAAAAGATTCATTACAACTTAAATCTTCATCCCATCCTCTATTAAATTCTTCCCACCATTGAT
CCCATTCAGGAGTCCCATAAGTGGGATTACCCTAAAATAAAAAAAGAGACACTTACCCACAAAATCAATT
CTCCCAGCAAGCGAAGCAGATCAAATTCAATATTGTGCATTATATGTTTCCACCAAAAAAATGAAGTATA
GCCAAATTCTTGTCCAAACCAAAGCAAAAAGCAACTGTAGCAAAAACATTCACCCCAAACAAGACATTGC
TTTTGTTTTGCTAGTTTATCATTTCTGTGCTGCTTTTTAAGCAAACAGCAAACACAGCCACATTTGTGTC
TTACCAAATCACTGGCACATAAAGGCCAAATATATATAATTTTTTCCTCAAAGGTAGGTCCTAGCACATC
TCCTAAAGTTACAACATCTTCTATAAAGTAACCAACCTTAGCAGGAAAATAAACTTCTCCTTCTCTTCTA
AGCTTTTCAATAGTAGTATACATCTTAGAAAACAGCTCATTTAAGCGTTTCATTTTTTCTCCATCACCCC
CTTTGTCAGGGTGCAGCTTCAAGCAAGCCTGCCTGTATTTATATTGCATTAAGGGTATATTTCCCCAAGC
AGCAACATTTAAGCTTAAAAGAGCCATAAGCTCTTTTACTTCATCTCTAGAAAGAACTCTATCCATCCTT
GCTGAATTTGCAAGTAGTAAAAAGTTTGCAGACGCGGTAAAGATGGCTGCCAGAGTCCTTCCTCTTTTCA
CCGGAAAGACAGAGGCTTAGGCCTCCGGCCCCCGGCTTATATAGAAAAAATTTTAGCTTATTGTTTTGCT
ACTTAACCTCAGGTAAGTCAATAGCTGCTATTGTTGGCAACTGTTAGTATTAATCACCCAGACAACTCAG
AAGTTTCCACCTCTTGGAGGCGGTCCAGAGTAACCTATGACTGTTGGCGGGAAGCCAATAACAGCAACTT
TGACATTTCATCACGAGCCCTTTAAACGCCCTCTAGGCGGAGACGGAAGACAATTGACTCTTGGCACGGA
CGGAAGAGGAATGCCGTCTGCTCACCTTAGTTAACACGAGATTTTCTTTGGAAATACTCCAAAGTACAGT
AAGTATATGGGTGCTGTAATCTCTGT
