>Addgene plasmid #38781 | K-p11 | addgene partial sequence | sequence record 51530 | M13rev
CCTCACTAAGGGACTAGTCCTGCAGGTTTAAACGAATTCGCCCTTACTTAAACCATGTTCCTGACTCTGT
TTAATTAACTTAAAAGGAGTCTTACAAAGAGCATAGTAACATTCATAGGCCTTTAAGCAGCCTTTTACTA
ATAAAAAGCTTACTGTACACAGATTTGAGCAATAATTTTTTATAGCACTTACTCTATGTTTTCCACTTAA
CAATAAAAATAATAAGCTATCACCATCAAACTCATGCAAACTATAAAACATTGCTTTAAATTTTAAAGGA
ACCTTTTCATACAAGAATTGCCCCTTTTCCCTTGTAGTATACAGAACAAAAGAATTCAGAGTTTTATTAC
TAAAAATGGCATTACTAAGAAATTCAAGAAGTACTTCAGGAAAATCTACAGGATTAAAGTTTCTTGGCCT
TTTTGGAGGAGTGCAGGTTGAATTGCTGCTGGAATCTCTGGGTCTCTTCTTGGGAGTGTTGGTATCATTT
GCAGTCTGGGAAGCACTTTGAGAAGGCCCCGGTTCTTCCTCATCACTGGGAGCAAAAGATTCATTACAAC
TTAAATCTTCATCCCATCCTCTATTAAATTCTTCCCACCATTGATCCCATTCAGGAGTCCCATAAGTGGG
ATTACCCTAAAATAAAAAAAGAGACACTTACCCACAAAATCAATTCTCCCAGCAAGCGAAGCAGATCAAA
TTCAATATTGTGCAGTATATGTTTCCACCAAAAAAATGAAGTATAGCCAAATTCTTGTCCAAACCAAAGC
AAAAAGCAACTGTAGCAAAAA
