>Addgene plasmid #38781 | K-p11 | addgene partial sequence | sequence record 51697 | M13pUC-Fwd 5'-CCCAGTCACGACGTTGTAAAACG-3'
GGGCGAATTGAATTTAGCGGCCGCGAATTCGCCCTTACAGAGATTACAGCACCCATATACTTACTGTACT
TTGGAGTATTTCCAAAGAAAATCTCGTGTTAACTAAGGTGAGCAGACGGCATTCCTCTTCCGTCCGTGCC
AAGAGTCAATTGTCTTCCGTCTCCGCCTAGAGGGCGTTTAAAGGGCTCGTGATGAAATGTCAAAGTTGCT
GTTATTGGCTTCCCGCCAACAGTCATAGGTTACTCTGGACCGCCTCCAAGAGGTGGAAACTTCTGAGTTG
TCTGGGTGATTAATACTAACAGTTGCCAACAATAGCAGCTATTGACTTACCTGAGGTTAAGTAGCAAAAC
AATAAGCTAAAATTTTTTCTATATAAGCCGGGGGCCGGAGGCCTAAGCCTCTGTCTTTCCGGTGAAAAGA
GGAAGGACTCTGGCAGCCATCTTTACCGCGTCTGCAAACTTTTTACTACTTGCAAATTCAGCAAGGATGG
ATAGAGTTCTTTCTAGAGATGAAGTAAAAGAGCTTATGGCTCTTTTAAGCTTAAATGTTGCTGCTTGGGG
AAATATACCCTTAATGCAATATAAATACAGGCAGGCTTGCTTGAAGCTGCACCCTGACAAAGGGGGTGAT
GGAGAAAAAATGAAACGCTTAAATGAGCTGTTTTCTAAGATGTATACTACTATTGAAAAGCTTAGAAGAG
AAGGAGAAGTTTATTTT
